>Addgene plasmid #103769 | LSBr | depositor full sequence | sequence record 196585 | Full Sequence
AATTGAGGGGATAACGCAGGAAAGAACATGTGAGCAAAAGGCCAGCAAAAGGCCAGGAACCGTAAAAAGG
CCGCGTTGCTGGCGTTTTTCCATAGGCTCCGCCCCCCTGACGAGCATCACAAAAATCGACGCTCAAGTCA
GAGGTGGCGAAACCCGACAGGACTATAAAGATACCAGGCGTTTCCCCCTGGAAGCTCCCTCGTGCGCTCT
CCTGTTCCGACCCTGCCGCTTACCGGATACCTGTCCGCCTTTCTCCCTTCGGGAAGCGTGGCGCTTTCTC
ATAGCTCACGCTGTAGGTATCTCAGTTCGGTGTAGGTCGTTCGCTCCAAGCTGGGCTGTGTGCACGAACC
CCCCGTTCAGCCCGACCGCTGCGCCTTATCCGGTAACTATCGTCTTGAGTCCAACCCGGTAAGACACGAC
TTATCGCCACTGGCAGCAGCCACTGGTAACAGGATTAGCAGAGCGAGGTATGTAGGCGGTGCTACAGAGT
TCTTGAAGTGGTGGCCTAACTACGGCTACACTAGAAGAACAGTATTTGGTATCTGCGCTCTGCTGAAGCC
AGTTACCTTCGGAAAAAGAGTTGGTAGCTCTTGATCCGGCAAACAAACCACCGCTGGTAGCGGTGGTTTT
TTTGTTTGCAAGCAGCAGATTACGCGCAGAAAAAAAGGATCTCAAGAAGATCCTTTGATCTTTTCTACGG
GGTCTGACGCTCAGTGGAACGAAAACTCACGTTAAGGGATTTTGGTCATGAGATTATCAAAAAGGATCTT
CACCTAGATCCTTTTAAATTAAAAATGAAGTTTTAAATCAATCTAAAGTATATATGAGTAAACTTGGTCT
GACAGTTACCAATGCTTAATCAGTGAGGCACCTATCTCAGCGATCTGTCTATTTCGTTCATCCATAGTTG
CCTGACTCCCCGTCGTGTAGATAACTACGATACGGGAGGGCTTACCATCTGGCCCCAGTGCTGCAATGAT
ACCGCGAGAACCACGCTCACCGGCTCCAGATTTATCAGCAATAAACCAGCCAGCCGGAAGGGCCGAGCGC
AGAAGTGGTCCTGCAACTTTATCCGCCTCCATCCAGTCTATTAATTGTTGCCGGGAAGCTAGAGTAAGTA
GTTCGCCAGTTAATAGTTTGCGCAACGTTGTTGCCATTGCTACAGGCATCGTGGTGTCACGCTCGTCGTT
TGGTATGGCTTCATTCAGCTCCGGTTCCCAACGATCAAGGCGAGTTACATGATCCCCCATGTTGTGCAAA
AAAGCGGTTAGCTCCTTCGGTCCTCCGATCGTTGTCAGAAGTAAGTTGGCCGCAGTGTTATCACTCATGG
TTATGGCAGCACTGCATAATTCTCTTACTGTCATGCCATCCGTAAGATGCTTTTCTGTGACTGGTGAGTA
CTCAACCAAGTCATTCTGAGAATAGTGTATGCGGCGACCGAGTTGCTCTTGCCCGGCGTCAATACGGGAT
AATACCGCGCCACATAGCAGAACTTTAAAAGTGCTCATCATTGGAAAACGTTCTTCGGGGCGAAAACTCT
CAAGGATCTTACCGCTGTTGAGATCCAGTTCGATGTAACCCACTCGTGCACCCAACTGATCTTCAGCATC
TTTTACTTTCACCAGCGTTTCTGGGTGAGCAAAAACAGGAAGGCAAAATGCCGCAAAAAAGGGAATAAGG
GCGACACGGAAATGTTGAATACTCATACTCTTCCTTTTTCAATATTATTGAAGCATTTATCAGGGTTATT
GTCTCATGAGCGGATACATATTTGAATGTAGCTCCGAATTTCTCGAGGGCTTGTCGACGACGGCGGTCTC
CGTCGTCAGGATCATGAATTCGACCCGCCTGCCACCATGACCGAGTACAAGCCCACGGTGCGCCTCGCCA
CCCGCGACGACGTCCCCCGGGCCGTACGCACCCTCGCCGCCGCGTTCGCCGACTACCCCGCCACGCGCCA
CACCGTCGACCCGGACCGCCACATCGAGCGGGTCACCGAGCTGCAAGAACTCTTCCTCACGCGCGTCGGG
CTCGACATCGGCAAGGTGTGGGTCGCGGACGACGGCGCCGCGGTGGCGGTCTGGACCACGCCGGAGAGCG
TCGAAGCGGGGGCGGTGTTCGCCGAGATCGGCCCGCGCATGGCCGAGTTGAGCGGTTCCCGGCTGGCCGC
GCAGCAACAGATGGAAGGCCTCCTGGCGCCGCACCGGCCCAAGGAGCCCGCGTGGTTCCTGGCCACCGTC
GGCGTCTCGCCCGACCACCAGGGCAAGGGTCTGGGCAGCGCCGTCGTGCTCCCCGGAGTGGAGGCGGCCG
AGCGCGCCGGGGTGCCCGCCTTCCTGGAGACATCCGCGCCCCGCAACCTCCCCTTCTACGAGCGGCTCGG
CTTCACCGTCACCGCCGACGTCGAGGTGCCCGAAGGACCGCGCACCTGGTGCATGACCCGCAAGCCCGGT
GCCTGATACGCGTGAATTCACTCCTCAGGTGCAGGCTGCCTATCAGAAGGTGGTGGCTGGTGTGGCCAAT
GCCCTGGCTCACAAATACCACTGAGATCTTTTTCCCTCTGCCAAAAATTATGGGGACATCATGAAGCCCC
TTGAGCATCTGACTTCTGGCTAATAAAGGAAATTTATTTTCATTGCAATAGTGTGTTGGAATTTTTTGTG
TCTCTCACTCGGAAGGACATATGGGAGGGCAAATCATTTAAAACATCAGAATGAGTATTTGGTTTAGAGT
TTGGCAACATATGCCCATATGCTGGCTGCCATGAACAAAGGTTGGCTATAAAGAGGTCATCAGTATATGA
AACAGCCCCCTGCTGTCCATTCCTTATTCCATAGAAAAGCCTTGACTTGAGGTTAGATTTTTTTTATATT
TTGTTTTGTGTTATTTTTTTCTTTAACATCCCTAAAATTTTCCTTACATGTTTTACTAGCCAGATTTTTC
CTCCTCTCCTGACTACTCCCAGTCATAGCTGTCCCTCTTCTCTTATGGAGATCCCTCGACCTGCAGCCCA
AGCTTGAATTCTCTAGAATTACCCTGTTATCCCTAGGTTTACCGAGCTCTTATTGGTTTTCAAACTTCAT
TGACTGTGCCCAACGCGCCTGGGAGCTCACGGGGACAGCCCCCCCCCAAAGCCCCCAGGGATGTAATTAC
GTCCCTCCCCCGCTAGGGGGCAGCAGCGAGCCGCCCGGGGCTCCGCTCCGGTCCGGCGCTCCCCCCGCAT
CCCCGAGCCGGCAGCGTGCGGGGACAGCCCGGGCACGGGGAAGGTGGCACGGGATCGCTTTCCTCTGAAC
GCTTCTCGCTGCTCTTTGAGCCTGCAGACACCTGGGGGGATACGGGGAAAAAGCTAGGCTGAAAGACCGG
TTCTTAGAATGACACGCGCCTGGGAGCTCACGGGGACAGCCCCCCCCCAAAGCCCCCAGGGATGTAATTA
CGTCCCTCCCCCGCTAGGGGGCAGCAGCGAGCCGCCCGGGGCTCCGCTCCGGTCCGGCGCTCCCCCCGCA
TCCCCGAGCCGGCAGCGTGCGGGGACAGCCCGGGCACGGGGAAGGTGGCACGGGATCGCTTTCCTCTGAA
CGCTTCTCGCTGCTCTTTGAGCCTGCAGACACCTGGGGGGATACGGGGAAAAAGCTAACTTCTGAGACGA
CAACTTTGTATAGAAAAGTTGGCTCCGAATTCGCCCTTGACAGCAGAGATCCAGTTTGGTTAATTAATTG
GCTCCGGTGCCCGTCAGTGGGCAGAGCGCACATCGCCCACAGTCCCCGAGAAGTTGTGGGGAGGGGTCGG
CAATTGAACCGGTGCCTAGAGAAGGTGGCGCGGGGTAAACTGGGAAAGTGATGTCGTGTACTGGCTCCGC
CTTTTTCCCGAGGGTGGGGGAGAACCGTATATAAGTGCAGTAGTCGCCGTGAACGTTCTTTTTCGCAACG
GGTTTGCCGCCAGAACACAGGTAAGTGCCGTGTGTGGTTCCCGCGGGCCTGGCCTCTTTACGGGTTATGG
CCCTTGCGTGCCTTGAATTACTTCCACCTGGCTGCAGTACGTGATTCTTGATCCCGAGCTTCGGGTTGGA
AGTGGGTGGGAGAGTTCGAGGCCTTGCGCTTAAGGAGCCCCTTCGCCTCGTGCTTGAGTTGAGGCCTGGC
CTGGGCGCTGGGGCCGCCGCGTGCGAATCTGGTGGCACCTTCGCGCCTGTCTCGCTGCTTTCGATAAGTC
TCTAGCCATTTAAAATTTTTGATGACCTGCTGCGACGCTTTTTTTCTGGCAAGATAGTCTTGTAAATGCG
GGCCAAGATCTGCACACTGGTATTTCGGTTTTTGGGGCCGCGGGCGGCGACGGGGCCCGTGCGTCCCAGC
GCACATGTTCGGCGAGGCGGGGCCTGCGAGCGCGGCCACCGAGAATCGGACGGGGGTAGTCTCAAGCTGG
CCGGCCTGCTCTGGTGCCTGGCCTCGCGCCGCCGTGTATCGCCCCGCCCTGGGCGGCAAGGCTGGCCCGG
TCGGCACCAGTTGCGTGAGCGGAAAGATGGCCGCTTCCCGGCCCTGCTGCAGGGAGCTCAAAATGGAGGA
CGCGGCGCTCGGGAGAGCGGGCGGGTGAGTCACCCACACAAAGGAAAAGGGCCTTTCCGTCCTCAGCCGT
CGCTTCATGTGACTCCACGGAGTACCGGGCGCCGTCCAGGCACCTCGATTAGTTCTCGAGCTTTTGGAGT
ACGTCGTCTTTAGGTTGGGGGGAGGGGTTTTATGCGATGGAGTTTCCCCACACTGAGTGGGTGGAGACTG
AAGTTAGGCCAGCTTGGCACTTGATGTAATTCTCCTTGGAATTTGCCCTTTTTGAGTTTGGATCTTGGTT
CATTCTCAAGCCTCAGACAGTGGTTCAAAGTTTTTTTCTTCCATTTCAGGTGTCGTGAGAAGGGCGAATT
CGACCCAAGTTTGTACAAAAAAGCAGGCTGGATCCCGGTACCCTCGACACCTGCTGACAGGTGCCACCAT
GGTGAGCGAGCTGATTAAGGAGAACATGCACATGAAGCTGTACATGGAGGGCACCGTGAACAACCACCAC
TTCAAGTGCACATCCGAGGGCGAAGGCAAGCCCTACGAGGGCACCCAGACCATGAGAATCAAGGCGGTCG
AGGGCGGCCCTCTCCCCTTCGCCTTCGACATCCTGGCTACCAGCTTCATGTACGGCAGCAAAACCTTCAT
CAACCACACCCAGGGCATCCCCGACTTCTTTAAGCAGTCCTTCCCCGAGGGCTTCACATGGGAGAGAGTC
ACCACATACGAAGATGGGGGCGTGCTGACCGCTACCCAGGACACCAGCCTCCAGGACGGCTGCCTCATCT
ACAACGTCAAGATCAGAGGGGTGAACTTCCCATCCAACGGCCCTGTGATGCAGAAGAAAACACTCGGCTG
GGAGGCCTCCACCGAGACACTGTACCCCGCTGACGGCGGCCTGGAAGGCAGAGCCGACATGGCCCTGAAG
CTCGTGGGCGGGGGCCACCTGATCTGCAACCTTAAGACCACATACAGATCCAAGAAACCCGCTAAGAACC
TCAAGATGCCCGGCGTCTACTATGTGGACAGGAGACTGGAAAGAATCAAGGAGGCCGACAAAGAGACATA
CGTCGAGCAGCACGAGGTGGCTGTGGCCAGATACTGCGACCTCCCTAGCAAACTGGGGCACAAACTTAAT
TGAGCTTCAGTGCAGGTGAATTCTACCACCCAGCTTTCTTGTACAAAGTGGTACGTCTCAAGACCAGAGA
AGACAAGCTTGCTTTGAGACCGCAGCTGGCACGACAGGTTTGCCGACTGGAAAGCGGGCAGTGAGCGCAA
CGCAATTAATGTGAGTTAGCTCACTCATTAGGCACCCCAGGCTTTACACTTTATGCTTCCGGCTCGTATG
TTGTGTGGAATTGTGAGCGGATAACAATTTCACACAGGAAACAGCTATGACCATGATTACGCCAAGCTTG
CATGCCTGCAGGTCGACTCTAGAGGATCCCCGGGTACCGAGCTCGAATTCACTGGCCGTCGTTTTACAAC
GTCGTGACTGGGAAAACCCTGGCGTTACCCAACTTAATCGCCTTGCAGCACATCCCCCTTTCGCCAGCTG
GCGTAATAGCGAAGAGGCCCGCACCGATCGCCCTTCCCAACAGTTGCGCAGCCTGAATGGCGAATGGCGC
CTGATGCGGTATTTTCTCCTTACGCATCTGTGCGGTATTTCACACCGCATATGGTGCACTCTCAGTACAA
TCTGCTCTGATGCCGCATAGTTAAGCCAGCCCCGACACCCGCCAACACCCGCTGACGCGCCCTGACGGGC
TTGTCTGCTCCCGGCATCCGCTTACAGACAAGCTGTGACGGTCTCACAACCAACTTGTCTTCTGTGCTTC
ACTCCTCAGGTGCAGGCTGCCTATCAGAAGGTGGTGGCTGGTGTGGCCAATGCCCTGGCTCACAAATACC
ACTGAGATCTTTTTCCCTCTGCCAAAAATTATGGGGACATCATGAAGCCCCTTGAGCATCTGACTTCTGG
CTAATAAAGGAAATTTATTTTCATTGCAATAGTGTGTTGGAATTTTTTGTGTCTCTCACTCGGAAGGACA
TATGGGAGGGCAAATCATTTAAAACATCAGAATGAGTATTTGGTTTAGAGTTTGGCAACATATGCCCATA
TGCTGGCTGCCATGAACAAAGGTTGGCTATAAAGAGGTCATCAGTATATGAAACAGCCCCCTGCTGTCCA
TTCCTTATTCCATAGAAAAGCCTTGACTTGAGGTTAGATTTTTTTTATATTTTGTTTTGTGTTATTTTTT
TCTTTAACATCCCTAAAATTTTCCTTACATGTTTTACTAGCCAGATTTTTCCTCCTCTCCTGACTACTCC
CAGTCATAGCTGTCCCTCTTCTCTTATGGAGATCCCGAGCGGTGCGTTTTTATGCTTGTAGTATTGTATA
ATGTTTTTAAGATCCAAGCTTCTGACCTCTTCTCTTCCTCCCACAGGGCCTCGAGACAATTGCATCGATG
GTACCAGTGAAAGTCTGCAATGAATTCGAGTTGGCGCGCCTGTCATTCTAAATCTCTCTTTCAGCCTAAA
GCTTTTTCCCCGTATCCCCCCAGGTGTCTGCAGGCTCAAAGAGCAGCGAGAAGCGTTCAGAGGAAAGCGA
TCCCGTGCCACCTTCCCCGTGCCCGGGCTGTCCCCGCACGCTGCCGGCTCGGGGATGCGGGGGGAGCGCC
GGACCGGAGCGGAGCCCCGGGCGGCTCGCTGCTGCCCCCTAGCGGGGGAGGGACGTAATTACATCCCTGG
GGGCTTTGGGAGGGGGCTGTCCCCGTGAGCTCCCAGGCGCGCCTGTCATTCTAAATCTCTCTTTCAGCCT
AAAGCTTTTTCCCCGTATCCCCCCAGGTGTCTGCAGGCTCAAAGAGCAGCGAGAAGCGTTCAGAGGAAAG
CGATCCCGTGCCACCTTCCCCGTGCCCGGGCTGTCCCCGCACGCTGCCGGCTCGGGGATGCGGGGGGAGC
GCCGGACCGGAGCGGAGCCCCGGGCGGCTCGCTGCTGCCCCCTAGCGGGGGAGGGACGTAATTACATCCC
TGGGGGCTTTGGGGGGGGGCTGTCCCCGTGAGCTCCCAGGCGCGCCAACTCGGTACCGTATCGATGTCGA
CGTTAACGCTAGTGATATCAACTTTGTATAGAAAAGTTGGCTCCGAATTCGCCCTTGACAGCAGAGATCC
AGTTTGGTTAATTAATTGGCTCCGGTGCCCGTCAGTGGGCAGAGCGCACATCGCCCACAGTCCCCGAGAA
GTTGTGGGGAGGGGTCGGCAATTGAACCGGTGCCTAGAGAAGGTGGCGCGGGGTAAACTGGGAAAGTGAT
GTCGTGTACTGGCTCCGCCTTTTTCCCGAGGGTGGGGGAGAACCGTATATAAGTGCAGTAGTCGCCGTGA
ACGTTCTTTTTCGCAACGGGTTTGCCGCCAGAACACAGGTAAGTGCCGTGTGTGGTTCCCGCGGGCCTGG
CCTCTTTACGGGTTATGGCCCTTGCGTGCCTTGAATTACTTCCACCTGGCTGCAGTACGTGATTCTTGAT
CCCGAGCTTCGGGTTGGAAGTGGGTGGGAGAGTTCGAGGCCTTGCGCTTAAGGAGCCCCTTCGCCTCGTG
CTTGAGTTGAGGCCTGGCCTGGGCGCTGGGGCCGCCGCGTGCGAATCTGGTGGCACCTTCGCGCCTGTCT
CGCTGCTTTCGATAAGTCTCTAGCCATTTAAAATTTTTGATGACCTGCTGCGACGCTTTTTTTCTGGCAA
GATAGTCTTGTAAATGCGGGCCAAGATCTGCACACTGGTATTTCGGTTTTTGGGGCCGCGGGCGGCGACG
GGGCCCGTGCGTCCCAGCGCACATGTTCGGCGAGGCGGGGCCTGCGAGCGCGGCCACCGAGAATCGGACG
GGGGTAGTCTCAAGCTGGCCGGCCTGCTCTGGTGCCTGGCCTCGCGCCGCCGTGTATCGCCCCGCCCTGG
GCGGCAAGGCTGGCCCGGTCGGCACCAGTTGCGTGAGCGGAAAGATGGCCGCTTCCCGGCCCTGCTGCAG
GGAGCTCAAAATGGAGGACGCGGCGCTCGGGAGAGCGGGCGGGTGAGTCACCCACACAAAGGAAAAGGGC
CTTTCCGTCCTCAGCCGTCGCTTCATGTGACTCCACGGAGTACCGGGCGCCGTCCAGGCACCTCGATTAG
TTCTCGAGCTTTTGGAGTACGTCGTCTTTAGGTTGGGGGGAGGGGTTTTATGCGATGGAGTTTCCCCACA
CTGAGTGGGTGGAGACTGAAGTTAGGCCAGCTTGGCACTTGATGTAATTCTCCTTGGAATTTGCCCTTTT
TGAGTTTGGATCTTGGTTCATTCTCAAGCCTCAGACAGTGGTTCAAAGTTTTTTTCTTCCATTTCAGGTG
TCGTGAGAAGGGCGAATTCGACCCAAGTTTGTACAAAAAAGCAGGCTCGCCACCATGGTGAGCAAGGGCG
AGGAGCTGTTCACCGGGGTGGTGCCCATCCTGGTCGAGCTGGACGGCGACGTAAACGGCCACAAGTTCAG
CGTGAGGGGCGAGGGCGAGGGCGATGCCACCAACGGCAAGCTGACCCTGAAGTTCATCTGCACCACCGGC
AAGCTGCCCGTGCCCTGGCCCACCCTCGTGACCACCCTGAGCCACGGCGTGCAGTGCTTCGCCCGCTACC
CCGACCACATGAAGCAGCACGACTTCTTCAAGTCCGCCATGCCCGAAGGCTACGTCCAGGAGCGCACCAT
CTTCTTCAAGGACGACGGCACCTACAAGACCCGCGCCGAGGTGAAGTTCGAGGGCGACACCCTAGTGAAC
CGCATCGAGCTGAAGGGCGTCGACTTCAAGGAGGACGGCAACATCCTGGGGCACAAGCTGGAGTACAACT
TCAACAGCCACAACATCTATATCATGGCCGTCAAGCAGAAGAACGGCATCAAGGTGAACTTCAAGATCCG
CCACAACGTGGAGGACGGCAGCGTGCAGCTCGCCGACCACTACCAGCAGAACACCCCCATCGGCGACGGC
CCCGTGCTGCTGCCCGACAGCCACTACCTGAGCACCCAGTCCGTGCTGAGCAAAGACCCCAACGAGAAGC
GCGATCACATGGTCCTGCTGGAGTTCCGCACCGCCGCCGGGATCACTCTCGGCATGGACGAGCTGTACAA
GTAATACCACCCAGCTTTCTTGTACAAAGTGGTACGCGTGAATTCACTCCTCAGGTGCAGGCTGCCTATC
AGAAGGTGGTGGCTGGTGTGGCCAATGCCCTGGCTCACAAATACCACTGAGATCTTTTTCCCTCTGCCAA
AAATTATGGGGACATCATGAAGCCCCTTGAGCATCTGACTTCTGGCTAATAAAGGAAATTTATTTTCATT
GCAATAGTGTGTTGGAATTTTTTGTGTCTCTCACTCGGAAGGACATATGGGAGGGCAAATCATTTAAAAC
ATCAGAATGAGTATTTGGTTTAGAGTTTGGCAACATATGCCCATATGCTGGCTGCCATGAACAAAGGTTG
GCTATAAAGAGGTCATCAGTATATGAAACAGCCCCCTGCTGTCCATTCCTTATTCCATAGAAAAGCCTTG
ACTTGAGGTTAGATTTTTTTTATATTTTGTTTTGTGTTATTTTTTTCTTTAACATCCCTAAAATTTTCCT
TACATGTTTTACTAGCCAGATTTTTCCTCCTCTCCTGACTACTCCCAGTCATAGCTGTCCCTCTTCTCTT
ATGGAGATCCCTCGACCTGCAGCCCAAGCTTGGCGTAATCATGGTCATAGCTGTTTCCTGTGTGAAATTG
TTATCCGCTCACAATTCCACACAACATACGAGCCGGAAGCATAAAGTGTAAAGCCTGGGGTGCCTAATGA
GTGAGCTAACTCACATTAATTGCGTTGCGCTCACTGCCCGCTTTCCAGTCGGGAAACCTGTCGTGCCAGC
GGATCGACAGTACTAAGCTTGGTCTAATACCCAATCTCTCGTCTTATCCAGATGTTTTATACGCCCTTAG
ACGTCAGGTGGCACTTTTCGGGGAAATGTGCGCGGAACCCCTATTTGTTTATTTTTCTAAATACATTCAA
ATATGTATCCGCTCATGAGACAATAACCCTGATAAATGCTTCAATAATATTGAAAAAGGAAGAGTATGCG
CTCACGCAACTGGTCCAGAACCTTGACCGAACGCAGCGGTGGTAACGGCGCAGTGGCGGTTTTCATGGCT
TGTTATGACTGTTTTTTTGGGGTACAGTCTATGCCTCGGGCATCCAAGCAGCAAGCGCGTTACGCCGTGG
GTCGATGTTTGATGTTATGGAGCAGCAACGATGTTACGCAGCAGGGCAGTCGCCCTAAAACAAAGTTAAA
CATCATGAGGGAAGCGGTGATCGCCGAAGTATCGACTCAACTATCAGAGGTAGTTGGCGTCATCGAGCGC
CATCTCGAACCGACGTTGCTGGCCGTACATTTGTACGGCTCCGCAGTGGATGGCGGCCTGAAGCCACACA
GCGATATTGATTTGCTGGTTACGGTGACCGTAAGGCTTGATGAAACAACGCGGCGAGCTTTGATCAACGA
CCTTTTGGAAACTTCGGCTTCCCCTGGAGAGAGCGAGATTCTCCGCGCTGTAGAAGTCACCATTGTTGTG
CACGACGACATCATTCCGTGGCGTTATCCAGCTAAGCGCGAACTGCAATTTGGAGAATGGCAGCGCAATG
ACATTCTTGCAGGTATCTTCGAGCCAGCCACGATCGACATTGATCTGGCTATCTTGCTGACAAAAGCAAG
AGAACATAGCGTTGCCTTGGTAGGTCCAGCGGCGGAGGAACTCTTTGATCCGGTTCCTGAACAGGATCTA
TTTGAGGCGCTAAATGAAACCTTAACGCTATGGAACTCGCCGCCCGACTGGGCTGGCGATGAGCGAAATG
TAGTGCTTACGTTGTCCCGCATTTGGTACAGCGCAGTAACCGGCAAAATCGCGCCGAAGGATGTCGCTGC
CGACTGGGCAATGGAGCGCCTGCCGGCCCAGTATCAGCCCGTCATACTTGAAGCTAGACAGGCTTATCTT
GGACAAGAAGAAGATCGCTTGGCCTCGCGCGCAGATCAGTTGGAAGAATTTGTCCATTACGTAAAAGGCG
AGATCACCAAGGTAGTCGGCAAATAACTGTCAGACCAAGTTTACTCATATATACTTTAGATTGATTTAAA
ACTTCATTTTTAATTTAAAAGGATCTAGGTGAAGATCCTTTTTGATAATCTCATGACCAAAATCCCTTAA
CGTGAGTTTTCGTTCCACTGAGCGTCAGAGGTATCACTAGTATTACAGAGGTAAGTTATAACAGTCGCCT
AACCC
Features (pLannotate 1.2.2; 38 found; start..end, strand, type, name):
     87..675     -  rep_origin     ori: high-copy-number ColE1/pMB1/pBR322/pUC origin of replication
    846..1706    -  CDS            AmpR: β-lactamase; bla; confers resistance to ampicillin, carbenicillin, and related antibiotics
   1707..1778    -  promoter       AmpR promoter: bla
   1857..2456    +  CDS            PuroR: puromycin N-acetyltransferase; pac from Streptomyces alboniger; confers resistance to puromycin
   2461..2541    +  CDS            HBB (fragment): HBB_PONPY - Experimental evidence at transcript level: Swiss-Prot protein existence level 2. Involved in oxygen transport from the lung to the various peripheral tissues. From Pongo pygmaeus (Bornean orangutan).
   2612..2667    +  polyA_signal   β-globin poly(A) signal: rabbit β-globin polyadenylation signal (Gil and Proudfoot, 1987)
   3641..3661    +  protein_bind   attB4: mutant version of attB; core recombination site for the Gateway® BP reaction BP Clonase™
   3729..3940    +  promoter       EF-1α core promoter: core promoter for human elongation factor EF-1α
   3941..4879    +  intron         EF-1α intron A: intron upstream of the start codon of human EF-1α
   4906..4926    +  protein_bind   attB1: mutant version of attB; core recombination site for the Gateway® BP reaction BP Clonase™
   4969..5664    +  CDS            mKate2: mKate2 is a basic (constitutively fluorescent) red fluorescent protein published in 2009, derived from Entacmaea quadricolor. It is reported to be a rapidly-maturing monomer with moderate acid sensitivity.
   5698..5722    -  protein_bind   attB2: mutant version of attB; recombination site for the Gateway® BP reaction BP Clonase™
   5762..5804    +  CDS            lacI (fragment): lac repressor; lacI; The lac repressor binds to the lac operator to inhibit transcription in E. coli. This inhibition can be relieved by adding lactose or isopropyl-β-D-thiogalactopyranoside (IPTG).
   5817..5838    +  protein_bind   CAP binding site: CAP binding activates transcription in the presence of cAMP. E. coli catabolite activator protein
   5853..5883    +  promoter       lac promoter: promoter for the E. coli lac operon
   5887..5909    +  protein_bind   lac operator (fragment): The lac repressor binds to the lac operator to inhibit transcription in E. coli. This inhibition can be relieved by adding lactose or isopropyl-β-D-thiogalactopyranoside (IPTG). lac repressor encoded by lacI
   5944..6000    -  misc_feature   MCS: pUC18/19 multiple cloning site
   5997..6154    +  CDS            lacZα (fragment): LacZα fragment of β-galactosidase; lacZ fragment
   6160..6259    -  misc_feature   bom (fragment): basis of mobility region from pBR322
   6368..6442    +  CDS            HBB (fragment): HBB_PONPY - Experimental evidence at transcript level: Swiss-Prot protein existence level 2. Involved in oxygen transport from the lung to the various peripheral tissues. From Pongo pygmaeus (Bornean orangutan).
   6513..6568    +  polyA_signal   β-globin poly(A) signal: rabbit β-globin polyadenylation signal (Gil and Proudfoot, 1987)
   6952..6977    +  misc_feature   SA: splice acceptor site
   7649..7669    +  protein_bind   attB4: mutant version of attB; core recombination site for the Gateway® BP reaction BP Clonase™
   7737..7948    +  promoter       EF-1α core promoter: core promoter for human elongation factor EF-1α
   7949..8887    +  intron         EF-1α intron A: intron upstream of the start codon of human EF-1α
   8914..8934    +  protein_bind   attB1: mutant version of attB; core recombination site for the Gateway® BP reaction BP Clonase™
   8945..9661    +  CDS            EBFP2: EBFP2 is a basic (constitutively fluorescent) blue fluorescent protein published in 2007, derived from Aequorea victoria. It is reported to be a rapidly-maturing monomer with moderate acid sensitivity.
   9669..9693    -  protein_bind   attB2: mutant version of attB; recombination site for the Gateway® BP reaction BP Clonase™
   9697..9777    +  CDS            HBB (fragment): HBB_PONPY - Experimental evidence at transcript level: Swiss-Prot protein existence level 2. Involved in oxygen transport from the lung to the various peripheral tissues. From Pongo pygmaeus (Bornean orangutan).
   9848..9903    +  polyA_signal   β-globin poly(A) signal: rabbit β-globin polyadenylation signal (Gil and Proudfoot, 1987)
  10286..10308   -  protein_bind   lac operator (fragment): The lac repressor binds to the lac operator to inhibit transcription in E. coli. This inhibition can be relieved by adding lactose or isopropyl-β-D-thiogalactopyranoside (IPTG). lac repressor encoded by lacI
  10312..10342   -  promoter       lac promoter: promoter for the E. coli lac operon
  10357..10378   -  protein_bind   CAP binding site: CAP binding activates transcription in the presence of cAMP. E. coli catabolite activator protein
  10391..10430   -  CDS            lacI (fragment): lac repressor; lacI; The lac repressor binds to the lac operator to inhibit transcription in E. coli. This inhibition can be relieved by adding lactose or isopropyl-β-D-thiogalactopyranoside (IPTG).
  10531..10635   +  promoter       AmpR promoter: bla
  10626..10706   -  CDS            int (fragment): INT2_ECOLX - Protein inferred from homology: Swiss-Prot protein existence level 3. Putative integrase believed to be involved in the insertion of antibiotic resistance genes into plasmids and transposons. From Escherichia coli.
  10792..10848   +  CDS            GmR (fragment): gentamycin acetyltransferase; aacC1; confers resistance to gentamycin
  10855..11643   +  CDS            aadA: S3AD_ECOLX - Experimental evidence at protein level: Swiss-Prot protein existence level 1. Mediates bacterial resistance to the antibiotics streptomycin and spectinomycin. From Escherichia coli.
