>Addgene plasmid #103769 | LSBr | addgene full sequence | sequence record 213293 | Addgene NGS Result
GGCTCCGGTGCCCGTCAGTGGGCAGAGCGCACATCGCCCACAGTCCCCGAGAAGTTGTGGGGAGGGGTCG
GCAATTGAACCGGTGCCTAGAGAAGGTGGCGCGGGGTAAACTGGGAAAGTGATGTCGTGTACTGGCTCCG
CCTTTTTCCCGAGGGTGGGGGAGAACCGTATATAAGTGCAGTAGTCGCCGTGAACGTTCTTTTTCGCAAC
GGGTTTGCCGCCAGAACACAGGTAAGTGCCGTGTGTGGTTCCCGCGGGCCTGGCCTCTTTACGGGTTATG
GCCCTTGCGTGCCTTGAATTACTTCCACCTGGCTGCAGTACGTGATTCTTGATCCCGAGCTTCGGGTTGG
AAGTGGGTGGGAGAGTTCGAGGCCTTGCGCTTAAGGAGCCCCTTCGCCTCGTGCTTGAGTTGAGGCCTGG
CCTGGGCGCTGGGGCCGCCGCGTGCGAATCTGGTGGCACCTTCGCGCCTGTCTCGCTGCTTTCGATAAGT
CTCTAGCCATTTAAAATTTTTGATGACCTGCTGCGACGCTTTTTTTCTGGCAAGATAGTCTTGTAAATGC
GGGCCAAGATCTGCACACTGGTATTTCGGTTTTTGGGGCCGCGGGCGGCGACGGGGCCCGTGCGTCCCAG
CGCACATGTTCGGCGAGGCGGGGCCTGCGAGCGCGGCCACCGAGAATCGGACGGGGGTAGTCTCAAGCTG
GCCGGCCTGCTCTGGTGCCTGGCCTCGCGCCGCCGTGTATCGCCCCGCCCTGGGCGGCAAGGCTGGCCCG
GTCGGCACCAGTTGCGTGAGCGGAAAGATGGCCGCTTCCCGGCCCTGCTGCAGGGAGCTCAAAATGGAGG
ACGCGGCGCTCGGGAGAGCGGGCGGGTGAGTCACCCACACAAAGGAAAAGGGCCTTTCCGTCCTCAGCCG
TCGCTTCATGTGACTCCACGGAGTACCGGGCGCCGTCCAGGCACCTCGATTAGTTCTCGAGCTTTTGGAG
TACGTCGTCTTTAGGTTGGGGGGAGGGGTTTTATGCGATGGAGTTTCCCCACACTGAGTGGGTGGAGACT
GAAGTTAGGCCAGCTTGGCACTTGATGTAATTCTCCTTGGAATTTGCCCTTTTTGAGTTTGGATCTTGGT
TCATTCTCAAGCCTCAGACAGTGGTTCAAAGTTTTTTTCTTCCATTTCAGGTGTCGTGAGAAGGGCGAAT
TCGACCCAAGTTTGTACAAAAAAGCAGGCTGGATCCAGGTGCCACCATGGTGAGCGAGCTGATTAAGGAG
AACATGCACATGAAGCTGTACATGGAGGGCACCGTGAACAACCACCACTTCAAGTGCACATCCGAGGGCG
AAGGCAAGCCCTACGAGGGCACCCAGACCATGAGAATCAAGGCGGTCGAGGGCGGCCCTCTCCCCTTCGC
CTTCGACATCCTGGCTACCAGCTTCATGTACGGCAGCAAAACCTTCATCAACCACACCCAGGGCATCCCC
GACTTCTTTAAGCAGTCCTTCCCCGAGGGCTTCACATGGGAGAGAGTCACCACATACGAAGATGGGGGCG
TGCTGACCGCTACCCAGGACACCAGCCTCCAGGACGGCTGCCTCATCTACAACGTCAAGATCAGAGGGGT
GAACTTCCCATCCAACGGCCCTGTGATGCAGAAGAAAACACTCGGCTGGGAGGCCTCCACCGAGACACTG
TACCCCGCTGACGGCGGCCTGGAAGGCAGAGCCGACATGGCCCTGAAGCTCGTGGGCGGGGGCCACCTGA
TCTGCAACCTTAAGACCACATACAGATCCAAGAAACCCGCTAAGAACCTCAAGATGCCCGGCGTCTACTA
TGTGGACAGGAGACTGGAAAGAATCAAGGAGGCCGACAAAGAGACATACGTCGAGCAGCACGAGGTGGCT
GTGGCCAGATACTGCGACCTCCCTAGCAAACTGGGGCACAAACTTAATTGAGAATTCTACCACCCAGCTT
TCTTGTACAAAGTGGTACGTCTCAAGACCAGAGAAGACAAGCTTGCTTTGAGACCGCAGCTGGCACGACA
GGTTTGCCGACTGGAAAGCGGGCAGTGAGCGCAACGCAATTAATGTGAGTTAGCTCACTCATTAGGCACC
CCAGGCTTTACACTTTATGCTTCCGGCTCGTATGTTGTGTGGAATTGTGAGCGGATAACAATTTCACACA
GGAAACAGCTATGACCATGATTACGCCAAGCTTGCATGCCTGCAGGTCGACTCTAGAGGATCCCCGGGTA
CCGAGCTCGAATTCACTGGCCGTCGTTTTACAACGTCGTGACTGGGAAAACCCTGGCGTTACCCAACTTA
ATCGCCTTGCAGCACATCCCCCTTTCGCCAGCTGGCGTAATAGCGAAGAGGCCCGCACCGATCGCCCTTC
CCAACAGTTGCGCAGCCTGAATGGCGAATGGCGCCTGATGCGGTATTTTCTCCTTACGCATCTGTGCGGT
ATTTCACACCGCATATGGTGCACTCTCAGTACAATCTGCTCTGATGCCGCATAGTTAAGCCAGCCCCGAC
ACCCGCCAACACCCGCTGACGCGCCCTGACGGGCTTGTCTGCTCCCGGCATCCGCTTACAGACAAGCTGT
GACGGTCTCACAACCAACTTGTCTTCTGTGCTTCACTCCTCAGGTGCAGGCTGCCTATCAGAAGGTGGTG
GCTGGTGTGGCCAATGCCCTGGCTCACAAATACCACTGAGATCTTTTTCCCTCTGCCAAAAATTATGGGG
ACATCATGAAGCCCCTTGAGCATCTGACTTCTGGCTAATAAAGGAAATTTATTTTCATTGCAATAGTGTG
TTGGAATTTTTTGTGTCTCTCACTCGGAAGGACATATGGGAGGGCAAATCATTTAAAACATCAGAATGAG
TATTTGGTTTAGAGTTTGGCAACATATGCCCATATGCTGGCTGCCATGAACAAAGGTTGGCTATAAAGAG
GTCATCAGTATATGAAACAGCCCCCTGCTGTCCATTCCTTATTCCATAGAAAAGCCTTGACTTGAGGTTA
GATTTTTTTTATATTTTGTTTTGTGTTATTTTTTTCTTTAACATCCCTAAAATTTTCCTTACATGTTTTA
CTAGCCAGATTTTTCCTCCTCTCCTGACTACTCCCAGTCATAGCTGTCCCTCTTCTCTTATGGAGATCCC
GAGCGGTGCGTTTTTATGCTTGTAGTATTGTATAATGTTTTTAAGATCCAAGCTTCTGACCTCTTCTCTT
CCTCCCACAGGGCCTCGAGACAATTGCATCGATGGTACCAGTGAAAGTCTGCAATGAATTCGAGTTGGCG
CGCCTGTCATTCTAAATCTCTCTTTCAGCCTAAAGCTTTTTCCCCGTATCCCCCCAGGTGTCTGCAGGCT
CAAAGAGCAGCGAGAAGCGTTCAGAGGAAAGCGATCCCGTGCCACCTTCCCCGTGCCCGGGCTGTCCCCG
CACGCTGCCGGCTCGGGGATGCGGGGGGAGCGCCGGACCGGAGCGGAGCCCCGGGCGGCTCGCTGCTGCC
CCCTAGCGGGGGAGGGACGTAATTACATCCCTGGGGGCTTTGGGAGGGGGCTGTCCCCGTGAGCTCCCAG
GCGCGCCTGTCATTCTAAATCTCTCTTTCAGCCTAAAGCTTTTTCCCCGTATCCCCCCAGGTGTCTGCAG
GCTCAAAGAGCAGCGAGAAGCGTTCAGAGGAAAGCGATCCCGTGCCACCTTCCCCGTGCCCGGGCTGTCC
CCGCACGCTGCCGGCTCGGGGATGCGGGGGGAGCGCCGGACCGGAGCGGAGCCCCGGGCGGCTCGCTGCT
GCCCCCTAGCGGGGGAGGGACGTAATTACATCCCTGGGGGCTTTGGGGGGGGGCTGTCCCCGTGAGCTCC
CAGGCGCGCCAACTCGGTACCGTATCGATGTCGACGTTAACGCTAGTGATATCAACTTTGTATAGAAAAG
TTGGCTCCGAATTCGCCCTTGACAGCAGAGATCCAGTTTGGTTAATTAATTGGCTCCGGTGCCCGTCAGT
GGGCAGAGCGCACATCGCCCACAGTCCCCGAGAAGTTGTGGGGAGGGGTCGGCAATTGAACCGGTGCCTA
GAGAAGGTGGCGCGGGGTAAACTGGGAAAGTGATGTCGTGTACTGGCTCCGCCTTTTTCCCGAGGGTGGG
GGAGAACCGTATATAAGTGCAGTAGTCGCCGTGAACGTTCTTTTTCGCAACGGGTTTGCCGCCAGAACAC
AGGTAAGTGCCGTGTGTGGTTCCCGCGGGCCTGGCCTCTTTACGGGTTATGGCCCTTGCGTGCCTTGAAT
TACTTCCACCTGGCTGCAGTACGTGATTCTTGATCCCGAGCTTCGGGTTGGAAGTGGGTGGGAGAGTTCG
AGGCCTTGCGCTTAAGGAGCCCCTTCGCCTCGTGCTTGAGTTGAGGCCTGGCCTGGGCGCTGGGGCCGCC
GCGTGCGAATCTGGTGGCACCTTCGCGCCTGTCTCGCTGCTTTCGATAAGTCTCTAGCCATTTAAAATTT
TTGATGACCTGCTGCGACGCTTTTTTTCTGGCAAGATAGTCTTGTAAATGCGGGCCAAGATCTGCACACT
GGTATTTCGGTTTTTGGGGCCGCGGGCGGCGACGGGGCCCGTGCGTCCCAGCGCACATGTTCGGCGAGGC
GGGGCCTGCGAGCGCGGCCACCGAGAATCGGACGGGGGTAGTCTCAAGCTGGCCGGCCTGCTCTGGTGCC
TGGCCTCGCGCCGCCGTGTATCGCCCCGCCCTGGGCGGCAAGGCTGGCCCGGTCGGCACCAGTTGCGTGA
GCGGAAAGATGGCCGCTTCCCGGCCCTGCTGCAGGGAGCTCAAAATGGAGGACGCGGCGCTCGGGAGAGC
GGGCGGGTGAGTCACCCACACAAAGGAAAAGGGCCTTTCCGTCCTCAGCCGTCGCTTCATGTGACTCCAC
GGAGTACCGGGCGCCGTCCAGGCACCTCGATTAGTTCTCGAGCTTTTGGAGTACGTCGTCTTTAGGTTGG
GGGGAGGGGTTTTATGCGATGGAGTTTCCCCACACTGAGTGGGTGGAGACTGAAGTTAGGCCAGCTTGGC
ACTTGATGTAATTCTCCTTGGAATTTGCCCTTTTTGAGTTTGGATCTTGGTTCATTCTCAAGCCTCAGAC
AGTGGTTCAAAGTTTTTTTCTTCCATTTCAGGTGTCGTGAGAAGGGCGAATTCGACCCAAGTTTGTACAA
AAAAGCAGGCTGACCGCCACCATGGTGAGCAAGGGCGAGGAGCTGTTCACCGGGGTGGTGCCCATCCTGG
TCGAGCTGGACGGCGACGTAAACGGCCACAAGTTCAGCGTGAGGGGCGAGGGCGAGGGCGATGCCACCAA
CGGCAAGCTGACCCTGAAGTTCATCTGCACCACCGGCAAGCTGCCCGTGCCCTGGCCCACCCTCGTGACC
ACCCTGAGCCACGGCGTGCAGTGCTTCGCCCGCTACCCCGACCACATGAAGCAGCACGACTTCTTCAAGT
CCGCCATGCCCGAAGGCTACGTCCAGGAGCGCACCATCTTCTTCAAGGACGACGGCACCTACAAGACCCG
CGCCGAGGTGAAGTTCGAGGGCGACACCCTAGTGAACCGCATCGAGCTGAAGGGCGTCGACTTCAAGGAG
GACGGCAACATCCTGGGGCACAAGCTGGAGTACAACTTCAACAGCCACAACATCTATATCATGGCCGTCA
AGCAGAAGAACGGCATCAAGGTGAACTTCAAGATCCGCCACAACGTGGAGGACGGCAGCGTGCAGCTCGC
CGACCACTACCAGCAGAACACCCCCATCGGCGACGGCCCCGTGCTGCTGCCCGACAGCCACTACCTGAGC
ACCCAGTCCGTGCTGAGCAAAGACCCCAACGAGAAGCGCGATCACATGGTCCTGCTGGAGTTCCGCACCG
CCGCCGGGATCACTCTCGGCATGGACGAGCTGTACAAGTAATACCCAGCTTTCTTGTACAAAGTGGTACG
CGTGAATTCACTCCTCAGGTGCAGGCTGCCTATCAGAAGGTGGTGGCTGGTGTGGCCAATGCCCTGGCTC
ACAAATACCACTGAGATCTTTTTCCCTCTGCCAAAAATTATGGGGACATCATGAAGCCCCTTGAGCATCT
GACTTCTGGCTAATAAAGGAAATTTATTTTCATTGCAATAGTGTGTTGGAATTTTTTGTGTCTCTCACTC
GGAAGGACATATGGGAGGGCAAATCATTTAAAACATCAGAATGAGTATTTGGTTTAGAGTTTGGCAACAT
ATGCCCATATGCTGGCTGCCATGAACAAAGGTTGGCTATAAAGAGGTCATCAGTATATGAAACAGCCCCC
TGCTGTCCATTCCTTATTCCATAGAAAAGCCTTGACTTGAGGTTAGATTTTTTTTATATTTTGTTTTGTG
TTATTTTTTTCTTTAACATCCCTAAAATTTTCCTTACATGTTTTACTAGCCAGATTTTTCCTCCTCTCCT
GACTACTCCCAGTCATAGCTGTCCCTCTTCTCTTATGGAGATCCCTCGACCTGCAGCCCAAGCTTGGCGT
AATCATGGTCATAGCTGTTTCCTGTGTGAAATTGTTATCCGCTCACAATTCCACACAACATACGAGCCGG
AAGCATAAAGTGTAAAGCCTGGGGTGCCTAATGAGTGAGCTAACTCACATTAATTGCGTTGCGCTCACTG
CCCGCTTTCCAGTCGGGAAACCTGTCGTGCCAGCGGATCGACAGTACTAAGCTTGGTCTAATACCCAATC
TCTCGTCTTATCCAGATGTTTTATACGCCCTTAGACGTCAGGTTGCACTTTTCGGGGAAATGTGCGCGGA
ACCCCTATTTGTTTATTTTTCTAAATACATTCAAATATGTATCCGCTCATGAGACAATAACCCTGATAAA
TGCTTCAATAATATTGAAAAAGGAAGAGTATGCCCTCACGCAACTGGTCCAGAACCTTGACCGAACGCAG
CGGTGGTAACGGCGCAGTGGCGGTTTTCATGGCTTGTTATGACTGTTTTTTTTTGGGGTACAGTCTATGC
CTCGGGCATCCAAGCAGCAAGCGCGTTACGCCGTGGGTCGATGTTTGATGTTATGGAGCAGCAACGATGT
TACGCAGCAGGGCAGTCGCCCTAAAACAAAGTTAAACATCATGAGGGAAGCGGTGATCGCCGAAGTATCG
ACTCAACTATCAGAGGTAGTTGGCGTCATCGAGCGCCATCTCGAACCGACGTTGCTGGCCGTACATTTGT
ACGGCTCCGCAGTGGATGGCGGCCTGAAGCCACACAGCGATATTGATTTGCTGGTTACGGTGACCGTAAG
GCTTGATGAAACAACGCGGCGAGCTTTGATCAACGACCTTTTGGAAACTTCGGCTTCCCCTGGAGAGAGC
GAGATTCTCCGCGCTGTAGAAGTCACCATTGTTGTGCACGACGACATCATTCCGTGGCGTTATCCAGCTA
AGCGCGAACTGCAATTTGGAGAATGGCAGCGCAATGACATTCTTGCAGGTATCTTCGAGCCAGCCACGAT
CGACATTGATCTGGCTATCTTGCTGACAAAAGCAAGAGAACATAGCGTTGCCTTGGTAGGTCCAGCGGCG
GAGGAACTCTTTGATCCGGTTCCTGAACAGGATCTATTTGAGGCGCTAAATGAAACCTTAACGCTATGGA
ACTCGCCGCCCGACTGGGCTGGCGATGAGCGAAATGTAGTGCTTACGTTGTCCCGCATTTGGTACAGCGC
AGTAACCGGCAAAATCGCGCCGAAGGATGTCGCTGCCGACTGGGCAATGGAGCGCCTGCCGGCCCAGTAT
CAGCCCGTCATACTTGAAGCTAGACAGGCTTATCTTGGACAAGAAGAAGATCGCTTGGCCTCGCGCGCAG
ATCAGTTGGAAGAATTTGTCCATTACGTAAAAGGCGAGATCACCAAGGTAGTCGGCAAATAACTGTCAGA
CCAAGTTTACTCATATATACTTTAGATTGATTTAAAACTTCATTTTTAATTTAAAAGGATCTAGGTGAAG
ATCCTTTTTGATAATCTCATGACCAAAATCCCTTAACGTGAGTTTTCGTTCCACTGAGCGTCAGAGGTAT
CACTAGTATTACAGAGGTAAGTTATAACAGTCGCCTAACCCAATTGAGGGGATAACGCAGGAAAGAACAT
GTGAGCAAAAGGCCAGCAAAAGGCCAGGAACCGTAAAAAGGCCGCGTTGCTGGCGTTTTTCCATAGGCTC
CGCCCCCCTGACGAGCATCACAAAAATCGACGCTCAAGTCAGAGGTGGCGAAACCCGACAGGACTATAAA
GATACCAGGCGTTTCCCCCTGGAAGCTCCCTCGTGCGCTCTCCTGTTCCGACCCTGCCGCTTACCGGATA
CCTGTCCGCCTTTCTCCCTTCGGGAAGCGTGGCGCTTTCTCATAGCTCACGCTGTAGGTATCTCAGTTCG
GTGTAGGTCGTTCGCTCCAAGCTGGGCTGTGTGCACGAACCCCCCGTTCAGCCCGACCGCTGCGCCTTAT
CCGGTAACTATCGTCTTGAGTCCAACCCGGTAAGACACGACTTATCGCCACTGGCAGCAGCCACTGGTAA
CAGGATTAGCAGAGCGAGGTATGTAGGCGGTGCTACAGAGTTCTTGAAGTGGTGGCCTAACTACGGCTAC
ACTAGAAGAACAGTATTTGGTATCTGCGCTCTGCTGAAGCCAGTTACCTTCGGAAAAAGAGTTGGTAGCT
CTTGATCCGGCAAACAAACCACCGCTGGTAGCGGTGGTTTTTTTGTTTGCAAGCAGCAGATTACGCGCAG
AAAAAAAGGATCTCAAGAAGATCCTTTGATCTTTTCTACGGGGTCTGACGCTCAGTGGAACGAAAACTCA
CGTTAAGGGATTTTGGTCATGAGATTATCAAAAAGGATCTTCACCTAGATCCTTTTAAATTAAAAATGAA
GTTTTAAATCAATCTAAAGTATATATGAGTAAACTTGGTCTGACAGTTACCAATGCTTAATCAGTGAGGC
ACCTATCTCAGCGATCTGTCTATTTCGTTCATCCATAGTTGCCTGACTCCCCGTCGTGTAGATAACTACG
ATACGGGAGGGCTTACCATCTGGCCCCAGTGCTGCAATGATACCGCGAGAACCACGCTCACCGGCTCCAG
ATTTATCAGCAATAAACCAGCCAGCCGGAAGGGCCGAGCGCAGAAGTGGTCCTGCAACTTTATCCGCCTC
CATCCAGTCTATTAATTGTTGCCGGGAAGCTAGAGTAAGTAGTTCGCCAGTTAATAGTTTGCGCAACGTT
GTTGCCATTGCTACAGGCATCGTGGTGTCACGCTCGTCGTTTGGTATGGCTTCATTCAGCTCCGGTTCCC
AACGATCAAGGCGAGTTACATGATCCCCCATGTTGTGCAAAAAAGCGGTTAGCTCCTTCGGTCCTCCGAT
CGTTGTCAGAAGTAAGTTGGCCGCAGTGTTATCACTCATGGTTATGGCAGCACTGCATAATTCTCTTACT
GTCATGCCATCCGTAAGATGCTTTTCTGTGACTGGTGAGTACTCAACCAAGTCATTCTGAGAATAGTGTA
TGCGGCGACCGAGTTGCTCTTGCCCGGCGTCAATACGGGATAATACCGCGCCACATAGCAGAACTTTAAA
AGTGCTCATCATTGGAAAACGTTCTTCGGGGCGAAAACTCTCAAGGATCTTACCGCTGTTGAGATCCAGT
TCGATGTAACCCACTCGTGCACCCAACTGATCTTCAGCATCTTTTACTTTCACCAGCGTTTCTGGGTGAG
CAAAAACAGGAAGGCAAAATGCCGCAAAAAAGGGAATAAGGGCGACACGGAAATGTTGAATACTCATACT
CTTCCTTTTTCAATATTATTGAAGCATTTATCAAGGTTATTGTCTCATGAGCGGATACATATTTGAATGT
ACCGAATTTCTCGAGGGCTTGTCGACGACGGCGGTCTCCGTCGTCAGGATCATGAATTCGACCGCCTGTC
TCAAGGTGCCACCATGACCGAGTACAAGCCCACGGTGCGCCTCGCCACCCGCGACGACGTCCCCCGGGCC
GTACGCACCCTCGCCGCCGCGTTCGCCGACTACCCCGCCACGCGCCACACCGTCGACCCGGACCGCCACA
TCGAGCGGGTCACCGAGCTGCAAGAACTCTTCCTCACGCGCGTCGGGCTCGACATCGGCAAGGTGTGGGT
CGCGGACGACGGCGCCGCGGTGGCGGTCTGGACCACGCCGGAGAGCGTCGAAGCGGGGGCGGTGTTCGCC
GAGATCGGCCCGCGCATGGCCGAGTTGAGCGGTTCCCGGCTGGCCGCGCAGCAACAGATGGAAGGCCTCC
TGGCGCCGCACCGGCCCAAGGAGCCCGCGTGGTTCCTGGCCACCGTCGGCGTCTCGCCCGACCACCAGGG
CAAGGGTCTGGGCAGCGCCGTCGTGCTCCCCGGAGTGGAGGCGGCCGAGCGCGCCGGGGTGCCCGCCTTC
CTGGAGACATCCGCGCCCCGCAACCTCCCCTTCTACGAGCGGCTCGGCTTCACCGTCACCGCCGACGTCG
AGGTGCCCGAAGGACCGCGCACCTGGTGCATGACCCGCAAGCCCGGTGCCTGAGCTTTGAGACTACGCGT
GAATTCACTCCTCAGGTGCAGGCTGCCTATCAGAAGGTGGTGGCTGGTGTGGCCAATGCCCTGGCTCACA
AATACCACTGAGATCTTTTTCCCTCTGCCAAAAATTATGGGGACATCATGAAGCCCCTTGAGCATCTGAC
TTCTGGCTAATAAAGGAAATTTATTTTCATTGCAATAGTGTGTTGGAATTTTTTGTGTCTCTCACTCGGA
AGGACATATGGGAGGGCAAATCATTTAAAACATCAGAATGAGTATTTGGTTTAGAGTTTGGCAACATATG
CCCATATGCTGGCTGCCATGAACAAAGGTTGGCTATAAAGAGGTCATCAGTATATGAAACAGCCCCCTGC
TGTCCATTCCTTATTCCATAGAAAAGCCTTGACTTGAGGTTAGATTTTTTTTATATTTTGTTTTGTGTTA
TTTTTTTCTTTAACATCCCTAAAATTTTCCTTACATGTTTTACTAGCCAGATTTTTCCTCCTCTCCTGAC
TACTCCCAGTCATAGCTGTCCCTCTTCTCTTATGGAGATCCCTCGACCTGCAGCCCAAGCTTGAATTCTC
TAGAATTACCCTGTTATCCCTAGGTTTACCGAGCTCTTATTGGTTTTCAAACTTCATTGACTGTGCCCAA
CGCGCCTGGGAGCTCACGGGGACAGCCCCCCCCCAAAGCCCCCAGGGATGTAATTACGTCCCTCCCCCGC
TAGGGGGCAGCAGCGAGCCGCCCGGGGCTCCGCTCCGGTCCGGCGCTCCCCCCGCATCCCCGAGCCGGCA
GCGTGCGGGGACAGCCCGGGCACGGGGAAGGTGGCACGGGATCGCTTTCCTCTGAACGCTTCTCGCTGCT
CTTTGAGCCTGCAGACACCTGGGGGGATACGGGGAAAAAGCTAGGCTGAAAGACCGGTTCTTAGAATGAC
ACGCGCCTGGGAGCTCACGGGGACAGCCCCCCCCCAAAGCCCCCAGGGATGTAATTACGTCCCTCCCCCG
CTAGGGGGCAGCAGCGAGCCGCCCGGGGCTCCGCTCCGGTCCGGCGCTCCCCCCGCATCCCCGAGCCGGC
AGCGTGCGGGGACAGCCCGGGCACGGGGAAGGTGGCACGGGATCGCTTTCCTCTGAACGCTTCTCGCTGC
TCTTTGAGCCTGCAGACACCTGGGGGGATACGGGGAAAAAGCTAACTTCTGAGACGACAACTTTGTATAG
AAAAGTTGGCTCCGAATTCGCCCTTGACAGCAGAGATCCAGTTTGGTTAATTAATT
Features (pLannotate 1.2.2; 38 found; start..end, strand, type, name):
     20..231     +  promoter       EF-1α core promoter: core promoter for human elongation factor EF-1α
    232..1170    +  intron         EF-1α intron A: intron upstream of the start codon of human EF-1α
   1197..1217    +  protein_bind   attB1: mutant version of attB; core recombination site for the Gateway® BP reaction BP Clonase™
   1237..1932    +  CDS            mKate2: mKate2 is a basic (constitutively fluorescent) red fluorescent protein published in 2009, derived from Entacmaea quadricolor. It is reported to be a rapidly-maturing monomer with moderate acid sensitivity.
   1952..1976    -  protein_bind   attB2: mutant version of attB; recombination site for the Gateway® BP reaction BP Clonase™
   2016..2058    +  CDS            lacI (fragment): lac repressor; lacI; The lac repressor binds to the lac operator to inhibit transcription in E. coli. This inhibition can be relieved by adding lactose or isopropyl-β-D-thiogalactopyranoside (IPTG).
   2071..2092    +  protein_bind   CAP binding site: CAP binding activates transcription in the presence of cAMP. E. coli catabolite activator protein
   2107..2137    +  promoter       lac promoter: promoter for the E. coli lac operon
   2141..2163    +  protein_bind   lac operator (fragment): The lac repressor binds to the lac operator to inhibit transcription in E. coli. This inhibition can be relieved by adding lactose or isopropyl-β-D-thiogalactopyranoside (IPTG). lac repressor encoded by lacI
   2198..2254    -  misc_feature   MCS: pUC18/19 multiple cloning site
   2251..2408    +  CDS            lacZα (fragment): LacZα fragment of β-galactosidase; lacZ fragment
   2414..2513    -  misc_feature   bom (fragment): basis of mobility region from pBR322
   2622..2696    +  CDS            HBB (fragment): HBB_PONPY - Experimental evidence at transcript level: Swiss-Prot protein existence level 2. Involved in oxygen transport from the lung to the various peripheral tissues. From Pongo pygmaeus (Bornean orangutan).
   2767..2822    +  polyA_signal   β-globin poly(A) signal: rabbit β-globin polyadenylation signal (Gil and Proudfoot, 1987)
   3206..3231    +  misc_feature   SA: splice acceptor site
   3903..3923    +  protein_bind   attB4: mutant version of attB; core recombination site for the Gateway® BP reaction BP Clonase™
   3991..4202    +  promoter       EF-1α core promoter: core promoter for human elongation factor EF-1α
   4203..5141    +  intron         EF-1α intron A: intron upstream of the start codon of human EF-1α
   5168..5188    +  protein_bind   attB1: mutant version of attB; core recombination site for the Gateway® BP reaction BP Clonase™
   5202..5918    +  CDS            EBFP2: EBFP2 is a basic (constitutively fluorescent) blue fluorescent protein published in 2007, derived from Aequorea victoria. It is reported to be a rapidly-maturing monomer with moderate acid sensitivity.
   5923..5947    -  protein_bind   attB2: mutant version of attB; recombination site for the Gateway® BP reaction BP Clonase™
   5951..6031    +  CDS            HBB (fragment): HBB_PONPY - Experimental evidence at transcript level: Swiss-Prot protein existence level 2. Involved in oxygen transport from the lung to the various peripheral tissues. From Pongo pygmaeus (Bornean orangutan).
   6102..6157    +  polyA_signal   β-globin poly(A) signal: rabbit β-globin polyadenylation signal (Gil and Proudfoot, 1987)
   6540..6562    -  protein_bind   lac operator (fragment): The lac repressor binds to the lac operator to inhibit transcription in E. coli. This inhibition can be relieved by adding lactose or isopropyl-β-D-thiogalactopyranoside (IPTG). lac repressor encoded by lacI
   6566..6596    -  promoter       lac promoter: promoter for the E. coli lac operon
   6611..6632    -  protein_bind   CAP binding site: CAP binding activates transcription in the presence of cAMP. E. coli catabolite activator protein
   6645..6684    -  CDS            lacI (fragment): lac repressor; lacI; The lac repressor binds to the lac operator to inhibit transcription in E. coli. This inhibition can be relieved by adding lactose or isopropyl-β-D-thiogalactopyranoside (IPTG).
   6785..6889    +  promoter       AmpR promoter: bla
   6880..6960    -  CDS            int (fragment): INT2_ECOLX - Protein inferred from homology: Swiss-Prot protein existence level 3. Putative integrase believed to be involved in the insertion of antibiotic resistance genes into plasmids and transposons. From Escherichia coli.
   7048..7104    +  CDS            GmR (fragment): gentamycin acetyltransferase; aacC1; confers resistance to gentamycin
   7111..7899    +  CDS            aadA: S3AD_ECOLX - Experimental evidence at protein level: Swiss-Prot protein existence level 1. Mediates bacterial resistance to the antibiotics streptomycin and spectinomycin. From Escherichia coli.
   8178..8766    -  rep_origin     ori: high-copy-number ColE1/pMB1/pBR322/pUC origin of replication
   8937..9797    -  CDS            AmpR: β-lactamase; bla; confers resistance to ampicillin, carbenicillin, and related antibiotics
   9798..9869    -  promoter       AmpR promoter: bla
   9954..10553   +  CDS            PuroR: puromycin N-acetyltransferase; pac from Streptomyces alboniger; confers resistance to puromycin
  10568..10648   +  CDS            HBB (fragment): HBB_PONPY - Experimental evidence at transcript level: Swiss-Prot protein existence level 2. Involved in oxygen transport from the lung to the various peripheral tissues. From Pongo pygmaeus (Bornean orangutan).
  10719..10774   +  polyA_signal   β-globin poly(A) signal: rabbit β-globin polyadenylation signal (Gil and Proudfoot, 1987)
  11748..11768   +  protein_bind   attB4: mutant version of attB; core recombination site for the Gateway® BP reaction BP Clonase™
