[The description below was written by a language model from this plasmid's Addgene catalogue record and pLannotate feature annotations shown in this document.]
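Description:
LSBr ("Low Sensor Backbone, reverse") is an empty synthetic-biology backbone of roughly 11.8 kb for building fluorescent miRNA sensors by BsaI (Golden Gate-style) cloning. It replicates in E. coli from a high-copy ColE1/pUC origin and carries two bacterial markers, AmpR (β-lactamase) and aadA (spectinomycin/streptomycin resistance), matching the dual ampicillin plus spectinomycin selection in the record. A puromycin N-acetyltransferase gene followed by a rabbit β-globin poly(A) signal is also present, and the depositor states that it supports puromycin selection. No promoter for it is annotated.

The payload consists of two parallel expression units, each driven by the human EF-1α core promoter with intron A and terminated by a rabbit β-globin poly(A) signal. One encodes the red fluorescent protein mKate2 and the other the blue protein EBFP2. Both coding regions are flanked by attB1/attB2 Gateway scars, with attB4 sites upstream of the promoters, which suggests assembly by multisite Gateway recombination. Between mKate2 and its poly(A) signal sits a lac promoter/operator–lacZα fragment with a pUC MCS. Its position suggests a replaceable placeholder in the 3′ UTR where miRNA target sites would be inserted, possibly with blue/white screening, though the record does not spell this out. In such a design mKate2 would report miRNA repression while EBFP2 serves as an unregulated internal reference. The record does not explain "low" or "reverse".

The depositor warns that the plasmid is inherently unstable because of the repeated poly(A) element. The two sequence records, sequenced and depositor-supplied, show the same features but differ slightly in length, and the depositor notes 10 bp insertions flanking the puromycin coding region that do not impair selection.
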