Addgene plasmid #103769: LSBr
Purpose: (Empty Backbone) Low Sensor Backbone (reverse): Used to make miRNA sensors (with BsaI cloning) . Plasmid is inherently unstable; please see Depositor Comments
Depositing lab: Ron Weiss. Publication: A mixed antagonistic/synergistic miRNA repression model enables accurate predictions of multi-input miRNA sensor activity. Gam JJ, Babb J, Weiss R. Nat Commun. 2018 Jun 22;9(1):2430. doi: 10.1038/s41467-018-04575-0. PubMed 29934631.
Backbone
  Vector backbone: LSBr
  Vector type: Synthetic Biology
Growth in bacteria
  Bacterial resistance: Ampicillin and Spectinomycin, 100 & 50 μg/mL
  Growth temperature: 30°C
  Growth strain: NEB Stable
  Copy number: High Copy
Gene/Insert
  Gene/Insert name: None
Terms and licenses: Academic/Nonprofit Terms; Industry Terms: Not Available to Industry
Depositor comments: Please note that this plasmid is inherently unstable due to a repeating poly A element. We recommend performing a diagnostic digest on multiple colonies upon receipt. The depositors would like to note the presence of several discrepancies between the depositor sequence and physical plasmid sequence. In particular, the sequences upstream and downstream of the puromycin coding region have 10 bp insertions which do not affect the ability to perform puromycin selection. The sequences for those regions within the physical plasmids are as follows: Upstream of Puro: GAATTCGACCGCCTGTCTCAAGGTGCCACC; Downstream of Puro: GCTTTGAGACTACGCGTGAATTCACTCCTC.
How to cite: LSBr was a gift from Ron Weiss (Addgene plasmid # 103769)
